Addgene plasmid #48032: pICH83988
Purpose: (Empty Backbone)
Depositing lab: Sylvestre Marillonnet. Depositing organization: Leibniz Institute of Plant Biochemistry (IPB). Publication: A modular cloning system for standardized assembly of multigene constructs. Weber E, Engler C, Gruetzner R, Werner S, Marillonnet S. PLoS One. 2011 Feb 18;6(2):e16765. doi: 10.1371/journal.pone.0016765. PubMed 21364738.
Backbone
  Vector backbone: derived from pBIN19 and pUC19
  Backbone manufacturer: self-made
  Backbone size (bp): 4349
  Vector type: Unspecified
  Selectable markers: violacein synthetic operon
Growth in bacteria
  Bacterial resistance: Ampicillin, 100 μg/mL
  Growth temperature: 37°C
  Growth strain: DH10B
  Copy number: High Copy
Gene/Insert
  Gene/Insert name: None
Terms and licenses: Academic/Nonprofit Terms; Industry Terms: Not Available to Industry
Depositor comments: level 2 end linker
How to cite: pICH83988 was a gift from Sylvestre Marillonnet (Addgene plasmid # 48032 ; http://n2t.net/addgene:48032 ; RRID:Addgene_48032)
