[The description below was written by a language model from this plasmid's Addgene catalogue record and pLannotate feature annotations shown in this document.]
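Description:
pICH83988 is an empty-backbone component of the modular cloning (MoClo) system for standardized assembly of multigene constructs. The depositor describes it as a level 2 end linker. Its backbone is recorded as a self-made hybrid derived from pBIN19 and pUC19, and the feature table reflects both parents. From the pUC side come a high-copy ColE1/pMB1-type origin and an ampicillin resistance gene (β-lactamase with its own promoter), which allow propagation and selection in E. coli. From the binary-vector side come the broad-host-range incP oriV with the trfA replication initiator gene, together with nopaline-type right and left T-DNA border repeats. The vector type is listed as unspecified and no insert is recorded.

The other main element is a violacein synthetic operon, which the catalogue lists as the selectable marker. The annotation identifies vioA, vioB and vioC coding sequences from Chromobacterium violaceum, which encode enzymes that convert L-tryptophan towards the purple pigment violacein or its derivatives. There are unannotated gaps between and around these genes, so further operon components may be present, but the record does not name them, and no promoter for the operon is annotated. A pigment cassette of this kind generally serves as a visual colony-colour marker rather than a drug selection. In the MoClo scheme, end linkers close a level 2 assembly, and some carry a colour marker that later rounds of cloning can replace. The type IIS restriction sites and fusion overhangs that would define this behaviour are not annotated. The stated backbone size of about 4.3 kb matches the replication and border region, and the full sequence of about 11 kb also includes the violacein cassette.
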