Features (pLannotate 1.2.2; 10 found; start..end, strand, type, name):
     50..74      +  misc_feature   RB T-DNA repeat: right border repeat from nopaline C58 T-DNA
    233..1378    -  CDS            trfA: TRFA_ECOLX - Experimental evidence at protein level: Swiss-Prot protein existence level 1. Also involved in plasmid copy number control, promoting intermolecular coupling of protein bound iterons at oriV, which inhibits replication initiation. From Escherichia coli.
   1714..2302    -  rep_origin     ori: high-copy-number ColE1/pMB1/pBR322/pUC origin of replication
   2473..3333    -  CDS            AmpR: β-lactamase; bla; confers resistance to ampicillin, carbenicillin, and related antibiotics
   3334..3438    -  promoter       AmpR promoter: bla
   3525..4156    -  rep_origin     oriV: incP origin of replication
   4248..4272    +  misc_feature   LB T-DNA repeat: left border repeat from nopaline C58 T-DNA
   4612..5853    +  CDS            vioA: VIOA_CHRVO - Experimental evidence at protein level: Swiss-Prot protein existence level 1. The enzyme generates the imine form of indole 3-pyruvate (IPA) from L-tryptophan (L-Trp), with concomitant two-electron reduction of O(2) to H(2)O(2). From Chromobacterium violaceum (strain ATCC 12472 / DSM 30191 / JCM 1249 / NBRC 12614 / NCIMB 9131 / NCTC 9757).
   5942..8959    +  CDS            vioB: VIOB_CHRVO - Experimental evidence at protein level: Swiss-Prot protein existence level 1. Catalyzes the hydrogen peroxide-dependent dimerization of two L-tryptophan-derived molecules (imine form of indole 3-pyruvate (IPA)), to form an uncharacterized product suggested to be indole-3-pyruvate imine dimer that can spontaneously convert into dichlorochromopyrrolate (CPA). The uncharacterized product is the substrate of VioE. From Chromobacterium violaceum (strain ATCC 12472 / DSM 30191 / JCM 1249 / NBRC 12614 / NCIMB 9131 / NCTC 9757).
   9589..10875   +  CDS            vioC: VIOC_CHRVO - Experimental evidence at protein level: Swiss-Prot protein existence level 1. Catalyzes the hydroxylation of the 16-position of protoviolaceinate and protodeoxyviolaceinate to form violacein and deoxyviolacein, respectively. From Chromobacterium violaceum (strain ATCC 12472 / DSM 30191 / JCM 1249 / NBRC 12614 / NCIMB 9131 / NCTC 9757).
>Addgene plasmid #48032 | pICH83988 | depositor full sequence | sequence record 69032 | Full Sequence
GTGGCGTCTCAGGGATTGTCTTCACGAAGTGGTTTAAACTATCAGTGTTTGACAGGATATATTGGCGGGT
AAACCTAAGAGAAAAGAGCGTTTATTAGAATAATCGGATATTTAAAAGGGCGTGAAAAGGTTTATCCGTT
CGTCCATTTGTATGTGCATGCCAACCACAGGGTTCCCCAGATCAGGCGCTGGCTGCTGAACCCCCAGCCG
GAACTGACCCCACAAGGCCCTAGCGTTTGCAATGCACCAGGTCATCATTGACCCAGGCGTGTTCCACCAG
GCCGCTGCCTCGCAACTCTTCGCAGGCTTCGCCGACCTGCTCGCGCCACTTCTTCACGCGGGTGGAATCC
GATCCGCACATGAGGCGGAAGGTTTCCAGCTTGAGCGGGTACGGCTCCCGGTGCGAGCTGAAATAGTCGA
ACATCCGTCGGGCCGTCGGCGACAGCTTGCGGTACTTCTCCCATATGAATTTCGTGTAGTGGTCGCCAGC
AAACAGCACGACGATTTCCTCGTCGATCAGGACCTGGCAACGGGACGTTTTCTTGCCACGGTCCAGGACG
CGGAAGCGGTGCAGCAGCGACACCGATTCCAGGTGCCCAACGCGGTCGGACGTGAAGCCCATCGCCGTCG
CCTGTAGGCGCGACAGGCATTCCTCGGCCTTCGTGTAATACCGGCCATTGATCGACCAGCCCAGGTCCTG
GCAAAGCTCGTAGAACGTGAAGGTGATCGGCTCGCCGATAGGGGTGCGCTTCGCGTACTCCAACACCTGC
TGCCACACCAGTTCGTCATCGTCGGCCCGCAGCTCGACGCCGGTGTAGGTGATCTTCACGTCCTTGTTGA
CGTGGAAAATGACCTTGTTTTGCAGCGCCTCGCGCGGGATTTTCTTGTTGCGCGTGGTGAACAGGGCAGA
GCGGGCCGTGTCGTTTGGCATCGCTCGCATCGTGTCCGGCCACGGCGCAATATCGAACAAGGAAAGCTGC
ATTTCCTTGATCTGCTGCTTCGTGTGTTTCAGCAACGCGGCCTGCTTGGCCTCGCTGACCTGTTTTGCCA
GGTCCTCGCCGGCGGTTTTTCGCTTCTTGGTCGTCATAGTTCCTCGCGTGTCGATGGTCATCGACTTCGC
CAAACCTGCCGCCTCCTGTTCAAGACGACGCGAACGCTCCACGGCGGCCGATGGCGCGGGCAGGGCAGGG
GGAGCCAGTTGCACGCTGTCGCGCTCGATCTTGGCCGTAGCTTGCTGGACCATCGAGCCGACGGACTGGA
AGGTTTCGCGGGGCGCACGCATGACGGTGCGGCTTGCGATGGTTTCGGCATCCTCGGCGGAAAACCCCGC
GTCGATCAGTTCTTGCCTGTATGCCTTCCGGTCAAACGTCCGATTCATTCACCCTCCTTGCGGGATTGCC
CCGACTCACGCCGGGGCAATGTGCCCTTATTCCTGATTTGACCCGCCTGGTGCCTTGGTGTCCAGATAAT
CCACCTTATCGGCAATGAAGTCGGTCCCGTAGACCGTCTGGCCGTCCTTCTCGTACTTGGTATTCCGAAT
CTTGCCCTGCACGAATACCAGCGACCCCTTGCCCAAATACTTGCCGTGGGCCTCGGCCTGAGAGCCAAAA
CACTTGATGCGGAAGAAGTCGGTGCGCTCCTGCTTGTCGCCGGCATCGTTGCGCCACATCTAGGATCTGC
CAGGAACCGTAAAAAGGCCGCGTTGCTGGCGTTTTTCCATAGGCTCCGCCCCCCTGACGAGCATCACAAA
AATCGACGCTCAAGTCAGAGGTGGCGAAACCCGACAGGACTATAAAGATACCAGGCGTTTCCCCCTGGAA
GCTCCCTCGTGCGCTCTCCTGTTCCGACCCTGCCGCTTACCGGATACCTGTCCGCCTTTCTCCCTTCGGG
AAGCGTGGCGCTTTCTCATAGCTCACGCTGTAGGTATCTCAGTTCGGTGTAGGTCGTTCGCTCCAAGCTG
GGCTGTGTGCACGAACCCCCCGTTCAGCCCGACCGCTGCGCCTTATCCGGTAACTATCGTCTTGAGTCCA
ACCCGGTAAGACACGACTTATCGCCACTGGCAGCAGCCACTGGTAACAGGATTAGCAGAGCGAGGTATGT
AGGCGGTGCTACAGAGTTCTTGAAGTGGTGGCCTAACTACGGCTACACTAGAAGGACAGTATTTGGTATC
TGCGCTCTGCTGAAGCCAGTTACCTTCGGAAAAAGAGTTGGTAGCTCTTGATCCGGCAAACAAACCACCG
CTGGTAGCGGTGGTTTTTTTGTTTGCAAGCAGCAGATTACGCGCAGAAAAAAAGGATCTCAAGAAGATCC
TTTGATCTTTTCTACGGGGTCTGACGCTCAGTGGAACGAAAACTCACGTTAAGGGATTTTGGTCATGAGA
TTATCAAAAAGGATCTTCACCTAGATCCTTTTAAATTAAAAATGAAGTTTTAAATCAATCTAAAGTATAT
ATGAGTAAACTTGGTCTGACAGTTACCAATGCTTAATCAGTGAGGCACCTATCTCAGCGATCTGTCTATT
TCGTTCATCCATAGTTGCCTGACTCCCCGTCGTGTAGATAACTACGATACGGGAGGGCTTACCATCTGGC
CCCAGTGCTGCAATGATACCGCGAGAACCACGCTCACCGGCTCCAGATTTATCAGCAATAAACCAGCCAG
CCGGAAGGGCCGAGCGCAGAAGTGGTCCTGCAACTTTATCCGCCTCCATCCAGTCTATTAATTGTTGCCG
GGAAGCTAGAGTAAGTAGTTCGCCAGTTAATAGTTTGCGCAACGTTGTTGCCATTGCTACAGGCATCGTG
GTGTCACGCTCGTCGTTTGGTATGGCTTCATTCAGCTCCGGTTCCCAACGATCAAGGCGAGTTACATGAT
CCCCCATGTTGTGCAAAAAAGCGGTTAGCTCCTTCGGTCCTCCGATCGTTGTCAGAAGTAAGTTGGCCGC
AGTGTTATCACTCATGGTTATGGCAGCACTGCATAATTCTCTTACTGTCATGCCATCCGTAAGATGCTTT
TCTGTGACTGGTGAGTACTCAACCAAGTCATTCTGAGAATAGTGTATGCGGCGACCGAGTTGCTCTTGCC
CGGCGTCAATACGGGATAATACCGCGCCACATAGCAGAACTTTAAAAGTGCTCATCATTGGAAAACGTTC
TTCGGGGCGAAAACTCTCAAGGATCTTACCGCTGTTGAGATCCAGTTCGATGTAACCCACTCGTGCACCC
AACTGATCTTCAGCATCTTTTACTTTCACCAGCGTTTCTGGGTGAGCAAAAACAGGAAGGCAAAATGCCG
CAAAAAAGGGAATAAGGGCGACACGGAAATGTTGAATACTCATACTCTTCCTTTTTCAATATTATTGAAG
CATTTATCAGGGTTATTGTCTCATGAGCGGATACATATTTGAATGTATTTAGAAAAATAAACAAATAGGG
GTTCCGCGCACGAATTGGCCAGCGCTGCCATTTTTGGGGTGAGGCCGTTCGCGGCCGAGGGGCGCAGCCC
CTGGGGGGATGGGAGGCCCGCGTTAGCGGGCCGGGAGGGTTCGAGAAGGGGGGGCACCCCCCTTCGGCGT
GCGCGGTCACGCGCACAGGGCGCAGCCCTGGTTAAAAACAAGGTTTATAAATATTGGTTTAAAAGCAGGT
TAAAAGACAGGTTAGCGGTGGCCGAAAAACGGGCGGAAACCCTTGCAAATGCTGGATTTTCTGCCTGTGG
ACAGCCCCTCAAATGTCAATAGGTGCGCCCCTCATCTGTCAGCACTCTGCCCCTCAAGTGTCAAGGATCG
CGCCCCTCATCTGTCAGTAGTCGCGCCCCTCAAGTGTCAATACCGCAGGGCACTTATCCCCAGGCTTGTC
CACATCATCTGTGGGAAACTCGCGTAAAATCAGGCGTTTTCGCCGATTTGCGAGGCTGGCCAGCTCCACG
TCGCCGGCCGAAATCGAGCCTGCCCCTCATCTGTCAACGCCGCGCCGGGTGAGTCGGCCCCTCAAGTGTC
AACGTCCGCCCCTCATCTGTCAGTGAGGGCCAAGTTTTCCGCGAGGTATCCACAACGCCGGCGGCCGCGG
TGTCTCGCACACGGCTTCGACGGCGTTTCTGGCGCGTTTGCAGGGCCATAGACGGCCGCCAGCCCAGCGG
CGAGGGCAACCAGCCCGGTGAGCGTCGCAAAGGAGATCCTGATCTGACTGATGGGCTGCCTGTATCGAGT
GGTGATTTTGTGCCGAGCTGCCGGTCGGGGAGCTGTTGGCTGGCTGGTGGCAGGATATATTGTGGTGTAA
ACAAATTGACGCTTAGACAACTTAATAACACATTGCGGACGTTTTTAATGTACTGGGGTGGATGCAGTGG
GCCCCACTCTGTGAAGACAATTACTGAGACGCCAGTGGTATGGGGTACCGCACGGTCTGCCAATCCGACG
GAGGTTTATGAATTTTCCACCTTTTCCACAAGCTCAACTAGTATTAACGATGTGGATTTAGCAAAAAAAA
CCTGTAACCCTAAATGTAAAATAACGGGTAAGCCTGCCAACCATGTTATGGCAGATTAAGCGTCTTTTTG
AAGGGCACCGCATCTTTCGCGTTGCCGTAAATGTATCCGTTTAGCAANVAGGADNNNNNNAATGAGCACG
TATTCTGACATTTGCATCGTTGGCGCCGGCATAGGAGGCTTGACTTGCGCCAACAACCTGATCGACGCCG
CCGCCGGCAGGAACCTGCGCATCCGCGTATTCGACCTGAATGCCACCGTAGGCGGCCGCATCCAGTCGCG
GAAAATAGATGGCGAGGAAATCGCCGAACTCGGCGCCGCCCGCTACTCGCCGCAGCTGCATCCGCATTTC
CAGCAACTCATGCAGGGCAGCGGCTTGCCGCATGCGGTCTACCCGTTCACCGAGGTCATCTCCCACGATA
GCGTGCTGGAGGAGCTGAAGGCAACGCTGGATGAGCTGAGCCCGATGCTGAAAATGCATCCGAACGACTC
CTTCCTCGAGTTCGTCAGCCATTACCTGGGCGCCGCCAAGGCCAGCCACATCATCAAGGCGACCGGCTAT
GACGCCCTGCTGCTGCCGATGGTGTCGGCGGCCATGGCCTACGACATCATCAAGAAGCACCCGGAAACGC
AGCACTTTACGGAAAACGCCGCCAACCAGTGGCACTACGCCACCGACGGCTACCACGAATTGCTGTGCCA
GTTGCAGCACCAGGCCCAGGTCGCCGGGGTGGAATTCAGGCTCGAACACCGCTTGCTGTCCGTTGAAAAA
TCGGGCGCCGACCATGTGCTCGCCTTCAGCCACCATGGCGACACGCAGATGCACCGCACGCGCCATCTGG
TGATGGCCATCCCGCCGTCCGCCATGCCGCGCCTGAACCTGGATTTCCCGAACGCCTGGAGTCCGTTCCA
ATACGACTCGCTGCCCCTGTTCAAGGGATTCTTCACGTTCGACACAGCCTGGTGGGATGCGCTGGGGCTG
ACCGACAAGGTGCTGATGGCGGCAAATCCCCTGCGCAAGATCTACTTCAAGAGCGACAAATACGTGCTGT
TCTACACCGACAGCAAAAGCGCCACCTACTGGCGGGACAGCCTGGAGCTTGGTGAGGACGTATACCTGGA
GCGTGTCCGCAGCCACCTGGAAGAAGTCCTGCCGCTCGATGGCCAGCCTCTGCCGCAGATCAAGGCGCAC
TTCCACAAGTTCTGGCCGCATGGCGTCGAGTTTTGCGTGGAGCCGGAAGCCGACCACCCGGCCATCCTGC
TGCACCGGGACGGCATCATCTCCTGCTCGGATGCCTATACCGCGCATTGCGGCTGGATGGAAGGCAGCCT
GATCAGCGCCCAGCACGCCAGCGGCCTGTTGCTGCAGCGCCTCGATCAACGGACGGAAGAAGAAGCTGCC
AACGATACCTTCATCACTTCCTCGACCGAGCGCGCATGAGCTTACTANVAGGADNNNNNNAATGAGCCTA
CTTGACTTCCCCCGCCTGCATTTTCGGGGTTTTGCCCGCGCCAATGTGCCGACGGGGAATCGCAATACGC
ACGGCAACATCGATATCGCCACGAATGCGGTATCGATGGCGGGCGAGGCTGTCGACCTGAGCCGGCCGCC
AGCCGAATTCCATGCGCACCTGAAACAGCTCGCCCCCCGCTTCAACGCACAGGGCAAGCCCGATCCGGAC
GGCATCTTCAGCCAGGCGACAGGCTATAATTTTTGCGGGAACAACCATTTCTCGTGGGAAAACGCGCGGA
TCACGGGCGTCCAGTTGCGTGATGGCGAGGTCGATACCCAGGACGCGCTGGTGGGCGCCAAGCTGGGCCT
GTGGGGCCACTACAACGAGTACCTGCGCACGACGTTCAACCGCGCAAGGTGGATCGACAACAACCCGGCG
CAGCCCGACACCACGCTGATCTACGCGGGCCAGTTCACCTTGAGCGACAAGCTGGCCACGCCCAATACGC
CCACGCTGTTCACGGCCGACATCGCGCAGGCGCACTCGGTACGCTGGCTCGGCAGCGGCCACATCACGGA
ACGCAGCGGGCATTTCCTGGACGAGGAATTCGGCCGCTCCAGGCTGTTCCAGTTTTCCGTGGCCAAGCAG
GACCCGCATTTCCTGTTCAATCCGGACCTGCCGCTGCCGGCCAGTATGCATGCCTTGCAGCAAGCCCTGG
CCGACGACGAGGTGCTGGGCCTGACGGTGCAATACTGCCTGTTCAATATGTCGACGCCGCAAAAACCCGA
TTCGCCCGTGTTCTACGACCTGGCCGGCAGCATCGGCCTGTGGCGGCGCGGCGAGCTGGCCACCTATCCG
GCCGGCCGCCTGCTGCAGCCGCGCCAGGGCAGCCTGGGGCCGGTGCTGGTGAAAGTGCATGCGGATCGCG
TGAGTTTCAACATGCCTACCGCAATCCCGTTTACTACCCGTGATGCCGGGGCTGTATCCGAGCAGCATCC
GACACATGCGCTGGGTGGTAAACAAGCATTGGGCGATCTGCTGCTGCACGATGGGGCAGGGACCGTACTC
GCCCGTATTCCGGAACAGTTGTATCGCGACTATTGGCGTCATCATGGCGTGTTTGATGTTCCATTACAGC
ATGCGGGAGCTGCACCAGGTTCTCTTTCGCTCGGTTCAGCCCAGGCACAGTGGGATGAAGCCGATTGGGT
CCTCCAAAGCGATTCTAACCAGCTGTACCTGGAGGCACCGAATCGCAACAAACACGAGCAGTTTCCGCAG
ACCATCACGGTTCAATCGCGTTTCCGTGGTGAACTGGCTGCACCTCCGTCACTGGCCGAAGCGGAAGATG
GCGTCCTCTTAGCCGTCGAGCAGCAACCGAGTCCGTTAGGCCACGGCTATACCACGCTGACCCTCACAGG
TCGTAAACCGGGAGCAACGCGCATTGTCCTTGGAACTGGCAAAGCGAAACAGTATCTTGGCGTGCGGGTT
CTGCCGGATGACTGGGACTTAGACGACGTTCCAGCAGAACAAGTGGACTATGCCTTCTTGTACCGCCATG
TGATGAGTTACTACGAATTGGTTTACCCCTTTATGTCCGATAAGGTGTTCAGCCTGGCTGATCAGTGCAA
ATGCGAAACGTATTCACGCCTGATGTGGCAGATGTGTGACCCGCAAAATCGGGACAAAAGCTACTACATG
CCCAGCACTCGCGAACTGTCGCTGCCTAAATCCCGCTTGTTTCTGAAATATCTGACCCAAGTAGAAGCCG
CCGCGGCCGCAAAAGCGGCGGCTCCGGAACCAGCGGCGCCTCATGCGATTGGCGGCAAAGCTGAACTGAT
AGATGAGCTGAAGAAGGCGATTGACCTGGAATTAAGCCTGATGCTGCAGTATCTGTACGCTGCGTATAGC
ATCCCGAATTATGCGCAAGGTGCCGCGTTGGTGCAGTCTGGTCGCTGGCTTCCCGCGGAACTGGAGTTAG
CGTGTGGCGCCGAGGATCGGCGCCGCAACAGCGGCACGCGCGGCGCGCTGCTGGAAATCGCCCATGAAGA
AATGATTCACTACTTATTGGTGAACAATGTATTGATGGCGCTTGGCGAACCGTTTTACAGCGGTACCCCG
CTGCTGGGCCAGCAGGCGCGCCAGCGTTTCGGCCTGGACACGGAATTTGCGTTCGAACCATTTTCCGAAC
ACGTGCTGGCCCGCTTCGTGCGTTTTGAATGGCCCGACTACATTCCCACGCCGGGCAAATCCATCGCCAC
CTTCTATATCGCGATCCGCCAGGCCCTGGCCGAGCTGCCCGGCCTGTTCGAAAGCGGCGGCGGCAAGCGC
GGCGGCGAGCACCACCTGTTCCTGAAAGAACTGACCAACCGCGCCTATCCCGGCTACCAGCTGGAAGTAT
CCGACCGCGACAGCGCGTTGTTCGCCATCGATTTCGTCACGGAACAGGGCGAAGGCGTGGCCGTCGATTC
GCCGCATTTCGCCTCCTCGCACTTCCAGCGGCTGCGCGCCATCGCCGGCAGGTTTTCGGCCTGCGACAAG
CCGTTCGAACCGGCGCTGCCGGCGCTGAAGAATCCCGTGCTGGAAGCGCGCGCGGACTGCAGCGTGGTGA
CCGATCAGAAGGCGCGCGCGCTGATGCAGCTGTATCAGGGCTGCTATGAACTGACCTTCCTGATGATGGC
GCACCATTTTGCGCAGCAGCCGCTGGGCAGCCTGCGCCGCTCGCGCCTGATGAACGCGTCCATCGACATC
ATGACAGGCCTGTTGCGCCCCCTGTCGGCGGCCCTGATGAACATGCCGTCCGGCCTGCCTGGCCGCCATG
CTGGACCGCCCGTGCCCGAGCCGGTCAGCAGCCGGGTCAGCAGCGACTACAGCCTGGGCTGCGACATGCT
GGCGCAGAGATGCCTGGCGCTGGCGCAGTACGCGCGCAGCCTGGAGAGCGATGCTATCGGCATGGCGCCG
ATAGAAATGTTGGAGTTTTTTAATCAGCAACTTACCGATTTATCTCGGGGAAAGATGTCAAGAGAGGCTT
GAGCTTTTACNVAGGADNNNNNNAATGCCGACACACGTCAGCCCGCCGCTGCTGCCGATGCAATGGAGCA
GCGCCTATGTTTCCTACTGGACGCCGATGCAGGCGGATGACCAGGTCACCTCCGGCTATTGCTGGTTCGA
CTATGCGCGCAATATCTGCCGCATCGACGGCCTGTTCAACCCCTGGTCGGAAAAGGAACATGGACACCTG
CTGTGGATGTCGGAAATCGGCGACGCCAGGCGCGAACAAAGCCGCAAGCAGAAAGTGGCCTACGCAAGGC
AAGCGGAGGCGGCTGGCGAGCAGCTGCAGGGCACGGCGCTGGCCGATGAGGTGACCCCGTTCCATGAGCT
GTTCCTGCCGCAGGCGGTGCTGCTGGACGGCGGTGCCCGTCACGACGGCCGCCATACCGTGCTGGGCCGG
GAGGCGGACGCCTGGGTAGTCGAGCGGGCGGGCAAGCCGCCATCGGTCTTTTACCTGGAGGCCGGTGGCA
ACCGCCTGCTGCGCATGGTCACCGGCAATGACCCGCAGCACCTGTCGGTACGCGACTTTCCCAACCTGTT
TGTCAGCGACATTCCGGACAGCGTCTTTACGTCTTGCAACACCTGAGCTTCAGANVAGGADNNNNNNAAT
GCATAAAATCATTATCGTCGGCGGAGGCCTGGCAGGCAGCCTCAGCGCTATTTATCTGGCGCAACGGGGG
CACGATGTCCACGTTGTCGAAAAGCGCGGCGATCCGCTGCTGGAGAATGCCGCAAACGCCGACCCCGTCA
ACTCGCGCGCCATCGGCGTGAGCATGACGGTACGCGGCATCAAGGCCGTCCTGGCCGCCGGCATCAGCAA
GCAGGAGCTCGACCAGTGCGGCGAACCCATCGTCGGCATGGCATTCAGCGTGGGCGGCCGGCACCGGATA
CGCGAGCTGACCCCGCTCGAAGGCCTGTTCCCCCTGTCGCTGGACCGCACCGCCTTCCAGCGCCTGCTGA
ACCGGCATGCCGCCCTGCATGAGGTGAAGTATTACTTTGAGCATAAATGCCTGGATGTCGACCTGGAAAG
AAAGATCGTGCTGATCCAGGGCCCGGACGGCGCCTTGCAGAAGCTGCATGGCGACCTGGTCATTGGCGCC
GACGGCGCCCACTCTGCCGTGCGGCGCGCCATGCAAAGCGGCATGCGCCGTTTCGAGTTCAGGCAAAGTT
ACTTCCGCCACGGCTACAAGACGCTGGTGTTGCCGAACGCGGCGGATCTGGGTTTCAGGAAGGATTTGCT
GTACTTCTTCGGCATGGATTCCAAGGGCCTGTTTGCCGGCCGCGCGGCCACCATCCCGGACGGCAGCATC
AGCTTTGCCCTGTGCCTGCCCTACACCGGCACGCCCAGCCTGGGCACGCTCAACCGCGAAGCCATGGCCG
ATTTCTTCAGCCGCTACTTCGGCACCCTGCCGCCGGACCGTCGCAAGGAAATGCTGGACCAGTTCATGGC
GCTGCCCAGCAACGACCTCATCAATGTCCGTTCCAGCACCTTCCACTACAAGGCCAATATCCTGCTGATC
GGCGATGCGGCGCATGCCACCGCCCCGTTCCTCGGGCAAGGCATGAACATGGCGCTGGAGGACGTCCACG
TATTCGTGTCCCTGCTGGAAAAGCACGGCAATGCCCTGGGCCCTGCCCTGTCCGAATTCACGCAGCAGCG
CAAGGTGCAGGCGGACGCCATGCAGGACATGGCGATCGCCAACTATGAGGCGCTGAGCAATCCGAACCTG
ATTTTCTTCCTGCAGACGCGCTACACGCGCTACATGCACAAGAAATTCCCCCGTGTTTATCCGCCAGACA
TGGCGGAGAAACTGTACTTCACATCGGTTCCTTACGATGAATTGCAGCAAATCCAGAAGAAACAAAACGT
TTGGTACAAACTTGGAAGGGTAAATTAAGCTTTGTGGCTTTTAAGCCAGCCCCGACACCCGCCAACACCC
GCTGACGCGCCCTGACGGGCTTGTCTGCTCCCGGCATCCGCTTACAGACAAGCTGTGACCCCACTCAA
