>Addgene plasmid #48032 | pICH83988 | addgene partial sequence | sequence record 74406 | RB-F1 5'-ggataaaccttttcacgccc-3'
TTCTAATAAACGCTCTTTTCTCTTAGGTTTACCCGCCAATATATCCTGTCAAACACTGATAGTTTAAACC
ACTTCGTGAAGACAATCCCTGAGACGCCACTTGAGTGGGGTCACAGCTTGTCTGTAAGCGGATGCCGGGA
GCAGACAAGCCCGTCAGGGCGCGTCAGCGGGTGTTGGCGGGTGTCGGGGCTGGCTTAAAAGCCACAAAGC
TTAATTTACCCTTCCAAGTTTGTACCAAACGTTTTGTTTCTTCTGGATTTGCTGCAATTCATCGTAAGGA
ACCGATGTGAAGTACAGTTTCTCCGCCATGTCTGGCGGATAAACACGGGGGAATTTCTTGTGCATGTAGC
GCGTGTAGCGCGTCTGCAGGAAGAAAATCAGGTTCGGATTGCTCAGCGCCTCATAGTTGGCGATCGCCAT
GTCCTGCATGGCGTCCGCCTGCACCTTGCGCTGCTGCGTGAATTCGGACAGGGCAGGGCCCAGGGCATTG
CCGTGCTTTTCCAGCAGGGACACGAATACGTGGACGTCCTCCAGCGCCATGTTCATGCCTTGCCCGAGGA
ACGGGGCGGTGGCATGCGCCGCATCGCCGATCAGCAGGATATTGGCCTTGTAGTGGAAGGTGCTGGAACG
GACATTGATGAGGTCGTTGCTGGGCAGCGCCATGAACTGGTCCAGCATTTCCTTGCGACGGTCCGGCGGC
AGGGTGCCGAAGTAGCGGCTGAAGAAATCGGCCATGGCTTCGCGGTTGAGCGTGCCCAGGCTGGGCGTGC
CGGTGTAGGGCAGGCACAGGGCAAAGCTGATGCTGCCGTCCGGGATGGTGGCCGCGCGGCCGGCAAACAG
GCCCTTGGAATCCATGCCGAAGAAGTACAGCAAATCCTTCCTGAAACCCAGATCCGCCGCGTTCGGCAAC
ACCAGCGTCTTGTAGCCGTGGCGGAAGTAACTTTGCCTGAACTCGAAACGGCGCATGCCGCTTTGCATGG
CGCGCCGCACGGGC
