>Addgene plasmid #48032 | pICH83988 | addgene partial sequence | sequence record 75160 | LB-F1 5'-gtggtgtaaacaaattgacgc-3'
CATTGCGGACGTTTTTAATGTACTGGGGTGGATGCAGTGGGCCCCACTCTGTGAAGACAATTACTGAGAC
GCCAGTGGTATGGGGTACCGCACGGTCTGCCAATCCGACGGAGGTTTATGAATTTTCCACCTTTTCCACA
AGCTCAACTAGTATTAACGATGTGGATTTAGCAAAAAAAACCTGTAACCCTAAATGTAAAATAACGGGTA
AGCCTGCCAACCATGTTATGGCAGATTAAGCGTCTTTTTGAAGGGCACCGCATCTTTCGCGTTGCCGTAA
ATGTATCCGTTTAGCAAAAAGGATTAAATTAATGAGCACGTATTCTGACATTTGCATCGTTGGCGCCGGC
ATAGGAGGCTTGACTTGCGCCAACAACCTGATCGACGCCGCCGCCGGCAGGAACCTGCGCATCCGCGTAT
TCGACCTGAATGCCACCGTAGGCGGCCGCATCCAGTCGCGGAAAATAGATGGCGAGGAAATCGCCGAACT
CGGCGCCGCCCGCTACTCGCCGCAGCTGCATCCGCATTTCCAGCAACTCATGCAGGGCAGCGGCTTGCCG
CATGCGGTCTACCCGTTCACCGAGGTCATCTCCCACGATAGCGTGCTGGAGGAGCTGAAGGCAACGCTGG
ATGAGCTGAGCCCGATGCTGAAAATGCATCCGAACGACTCCTTCCTCGAGTTCGTCAGCCATTACCTGGG
CGCCGCCAAGGCCAGCCACATCATCAAGGCGACCGGCTATGACGCCCTGCTGCTGCCGATGGTGTCGGCG
GCCATGGCCTACGACATCATCAAGAAGCACCCGGAAACGCAGCACTTTACGGAAAACGCCGCCAACCAGT
GGCACTACGCCACCGACGGCTACCACGAATTGCTGTGCCAGTTGCAGCACCAGGCCCAGGTCGCCGGGGT
GGAATTCAGGCTCGAACACCGCTTGCTGTCCGTTGAAAAATCGGGCGCCGACCATGTGCTCGCCTTCAGC
CACC
